Addgene plasmid #89938: pMRXIP Turquoise2-Syntaxin17
Purpose: Expresses Syntaxin17 tagged with Turquoise2 in mammalian cells
Depositing lab: Noboru Mizushima. Depositing organization: University of Tokyo, Graduate School of Medicine. Publication: The ATG conjugation systems are important for degradation of the inner autophagosomal membrane. Tsuboyama K, Koyama-Honda I, Sakamaki Y, Koike M, Morishita H, Mizushima N. Science. 2016 Nov 25;354(6315):1036-1041. Epub 2016 Oct 20. 10.1126/science.aaf6136 PubMed 27885029.
Backbone
  Vector backbone: pMRXIP mTurquoise2-Ci2
  Backbone manufacturer: Dr.Shoji Yamaoka of Tokyo Medical and Dental University
  Backbone size w/o insert (bp): 6600
  Total vector size (bp): 7500
  Vector type: Retroviral
  Selectable markers: Puromycin
Growth in bacteria
  Bacterial resistance: Ampicillin, 100 μg/mL
  Growth temperature: 37°C
  Growth strain: NEB Stable
  Copy number: High Copy
Gene/Insert
  Gene/Insert name: human Syntaxin 17
  Species: H. sapiens (human)
  Insert size (bp): 909
  GenBank ID: NM_017919.2
  Entrez Gene: STX17
  Tag / fusion protein: mTurquoise2 (N terminal on insert)
  Cloning method: Restriction Enzyme; 5′ cloning site BamH1 (not destroyed); 3′ cloning site BamH1 (not destroyed)
  Sequencing primers: 5′ accggatccGATGTCTGAAGATGAAGAAAAAGTG; 3′ accggatccTTAACTGCATTTCTTGTCAGTTTG
Resource information
  A portion of this plasmid was derived from a plasmid made by: It has the pMX backbone
Terms and licenses: Academic/Nonprofit Terms; Industry Terms: Not Available to Industry
How to cite: pMRXIP Turquoise2-Syntaxin17 was a gift from Noboru Mizushima (Addgene plasmid # 89938 ; http://n2t.net/addgene:89938 ; RRID:Addgene_89938)
