[The description below was written by a language model from this plasmid's Addgene catalogue record and pLannotate feature annotations shown in this document.]
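Description:
pMRXIP Turquoise2-Syntaxin17 is a Moloney murine leukemia virus-based retroviral vector, built on the pMRXIP backbone (itself noted as derived from the pMX series), for expressing fluorescently tagged human Syntaxin 17 in mammalian cells. It is maintained in E. coli as a high-copy plasmid through a ColE1/pUC-type origin and an ampicillin resistance gene (β-lactamase under its own promoter). The catalogue lists a total size of about 7.5 kb, while the sequenced record used for annotation is 7,796 nt.

The viral portion begins with a CMV enhancer joined to an LTR fragment, an arrangement that typically forms a hybrid 5′ LTR driving production of genomic RNA in packaging cells. The record names no separate internal promoter, so transgene expression presumably depends on LTR-driven transcription. Downstream lie the MMLV Ψ packaging signal, a truncated gag lacking its start codon, and a pol fragment carrying the splice acceptor; together these support encapsidation and efficient expression of the downstream cassette. The payload is the cyan fluorescent protein mTurquoise2 placed N-terminal to the STX17 coding sequence, which was inserted at BamHI sites. It is followed by an EMCV IRES and the puromycin N-acetyltransferase gene, so the fusion protein and the selection marker are translated from a single transcript, allowing puromycin selection of transduced cells. The cassette ends in the 3′ MMLV LTR.

STX17 is an autophagosomal SNARE that mediates autophagosome–lysosome fusion, so the construct serves to generate stable cell lines in which Syntaxin 17 can be followed by cyan fluorescence, consistent with its origin in a study of autophagosome maturation and inner membrane degradation.
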