Features (pLannotate 1.2.2; 15 found; start..end, strand, type, name):
     11..368     +  misc_feature   MMLV Ψ: packaging signal of Moloney murine leukemia virus (MMLV)
    433..849     +  CDS            gag (truncated): truncated Moloney murine leukemia virus (MMLV) gag gene lacking the start codon
    859..1233    +  misc_feature   pol region: Moloney murine leukemia virus (MMLV) pol region containing the splice acceptor site
   1250..1966    +  CDS            mTurquoise2: mTurquoise2 is a basic (constitutively fluorescent) cyan fluorescent protein published in 2012, derived from Aequorea victoria. It is reported to be a rapidly-maturing monomer with very low acid sensitivity.
   2054..2959    +  CDS            STX17: STX17_HUMAN - Experimental evidence at protein level: Swiss-Prot protein existence level 1. SNAREs, soluble N-ethylmaleimide-sensitive factor-attachment protein receptors, are essential proteins for fusion of cellular membranes. SNAREs localized on opposing membranes assemble to form a trans-SNARE complex, an extended, parallel four alpha-helical bundle that drives membrane fusion (PubMed:23217709, PubMed:25686604, PubMed:28306502). STX17 is a SNARE of the autophagosome involved in autophagy through the direct control of autophagosome membrane fusion with the lysosome membrane (PubMed:23217709
   3095..3557    +  misc_feature   IRES: internal ribosome entry site (IRES) of the encephalomyocarditis virus (EMCV)
   3571..4170    +  CDS            PuroR: puromycin N-acetyltransferase; pac from Streptomyces alboniger; confers resistance to puromycin
   4272..4393    +  LTR            3' LTR (ΔU3) (fragment): self-inactivating 3' long terminal repeat (LTR) from Moloney murine leukemia virus
   4394..4863    +  LTR            LTR: long terminal repeat from Moloney murine leukemia virus
   4929..4981    -  CDS            lacI (fragment): lac repressor; lacI; The lac repressor binds to the lac operator to inhibit transcription in E. coli. This inhibition can be relieved by adding lactose or isopropyl-β-D-thiogalactopyranoside (IPTG).
   5164..5752    -  rep_origin     ori: high-copy-number ColE1/pMB1/pBR322/pUC origin of replication
   5916..6776    -  CDS            AmpR: β-lactamase; bla; confers resistance to ampicillin, carbenicillin, and related antibiotics
   6777..6881    -  promoter       AmpR promoter: bla
   7069..7448    +  enhancer       CMV enhancer: human cytomegalovirus immediate early enhancer
   7449..7744    +  LTR            3' LTR (ΔU3) (fragment): self-inactivating 3' long terminal repeat (LTR) from Moloney murine leukemia virus
>Addgene plasmid #89938 | pMRXIP Turquoise2-Syntaxin17 | addgene full sequence | sequence record 179968 | Addgene NGS Result
ACCGGGAGGTAAGCTGGCCAGCAACTTATCTGTGTCTGTCCGATTGTCTAGTGTCTATGACTGATTTTAT
GCGCCTGCGTCGGTACTAGTTAGCTAACTAGCTCTGTATCTGGCGGACCCGTGGTGGAACTGACGAGTTC
GGAACACCCGGCCGCAACCCTGGGAGACGTCCCAGGGACTTCGGGGGCCGTTTTTGTGGCCCGACCTGAG
TCCAAAAATCCCGATCGTTTTGGACTCTTTGGTGCACCCCCCTTAGAGGAGGGATATGTGGTTCTGGTAG
GAGACGAGAACCTAAAACAGTTCCCGCCTCCGTCTGAATTTTTGCTTTCGGTTTGGGACCGAAGCCGCGC
CGCGCGTCTTGTCTGCTGCAGCATCGTTCTGTGTTGTCTCTGTCTGACTGTGTTTCTGTATTTGTCTGAA
AATATGGGCCCGGGCCAGACTGTTACCACTCCCTTAAGTTTGACCTTAGGTCACTGGAAAGATGTCGAGC
GGATCGCTCACAACCAGTCGGTAGATGTCAAGAAGAGACGTTGGGTTACCTTCTGCTCTGCAGAATGGCC
AACCTTTAACGTCGGATGGCCGCGAGACGGCACCTTTAACCGAGACCTCATCACCCAGGTTAAGATCAAG
GTCTTTTCACCTGGCCCGCATGGACACCCAGACCAGGTCCCCTACATCGTGACCTGGGAAGCCTTGGCTT
TTGACCCCCCTCCCTGGGTCAAGCCCTTTGTACACCCTAAGCCTCCGCCTCCTCTTCCTCCATCCGCCCC
GTCTCTCCCCCTTGAACCTCCTCGTTCGACCCCGCCTCGATCCTCCCTTTATCCAGCCCTCACTCCTTCT
CTAGGCGCCCCCATATGGCCATATGAGATCTTATATGGGGCACCCCCGCCCCTTGTAAACTTCCCTGACC
CTGACATGACAAGAGTTACTAACAGCCCCTCTCTCCAAGCTCACTTACAGGCTCTCTACTTAGTCCAGCA
CGAAGTCTGGAGACCTCTGGCGGCAGCCTACCAAGAACAACTGGACCGACCGGTGGTACCTCACCCTTAC
CGAGTCGGCGACACAGTGTGGGTCCGCCGACACCAGACTAAGAACCTAGAACCTCGCTGGAAAGGACCTT
ACACAGTCCTGCTGACCACCCCCACCGCCCTCAAAGTAGACGGCATCGCAGCTTGGATACACGCCGCCCA
CGTGAAGGCTGCCGACCCCGGGGGTGGACCATCCTCTAGACTGCCGGATCATCGATACCATGGTGAGCAA
GGGCGAGGAGCTGTTCACCGGGGTGGTGCCCATCCTGGTCGAGCTGGACGGCGACGTAAACGGCCACAAG
TTCAGCGTGTCCGGCGAGGGCGAGGGCGATGCCACCTACGGCAAGCTGACCCTGAAGTTCATCTGCACCA
CCGGCAAGCTGCCCGTGCCCTGGCCCACCCTCGTGACCACCCTGTCCTGGGGCGTGCAGTGCTTCGCCCG
CTACCCCGACCACATGAAGCAGCACGACTTCTTCAAGTCCGCCATGCCCGAAGGCTACGTCCAGGAGCGC
ACCATCTTCTTCAAGGACGACGGCAACTACAAGACCCGCGCCGAGGTGAAGTTCGAGGGCGACACCCTGG
TGAACCGCATCGAGCTGAAGGGCATCGACTTCAAGGAGGACGGCAACATCCTGGGGCACAAGCTGGAGTA
CAACTACTTTAGCGACAACGTCTATATCACCGCCGACAAGCAGAAGAACGGCATCAAGGCCAACTTCAAG
ATCCGCCACAACATCGAGGACGGCGGCGTGCAGCTCGCCGACCACTACCAGCAGAACACCCCCATCGGCG
ACGGCCCCGTGCTGCTGCCCGACAACCACTACCTGAGCACCCAGTCCAAGCTGAGCAAAGACCCCAACGA
GAAGCGCGATCACATGGTCCTGCTGGAGTTCGTGACCGCCGCCGGGATCACTCTCGGCATGGACGAGCTG
TACAAGGGTGGCGGTGGCTCGGGCGGTGGTGGGTCGGGTGGCGGCGGATCTATCGATGAATTGAATTCAC
GCGTTCGCGAGTTAACGGATCCGATGTCTGAAGATGAAGAAAAAGTGAAATTACGCCGTCTTGAACCAGC
TATCCAGAAATTCATTAAGATAGTAATCCCAACAGACCTGGAAAGGTTAAGAAAGCACCAGATAAATATT
GAGAAGTATCAAAGGTGCAGAATCTGGGACAAGTTGCATGAAGAGCATATCAATGCAGGACGTACAGTTC
AGCAACTCCGATCCAATATCCGAGAAATTGAGAAACTTTGTTTGAAAGTCCGAAAGGATGACCTAGTACT
TCTGAAGAGAATGATAGATCCTGTTAAAGAAGAAGCATCAGCAGCAACAGCAGAATTTCTCCAACTCCAT
TTGGAATCTGTAGAAGAACTTAAGAAGCAATTTAATGATGAAGAAACTTTGCTACAGCCTCCTTTGACCA
GATCCATGACTGTTGGTGGAGCATTTCATACTACTGAAGCTGAAGCTAGTTCTCAGAGTTTGACTCAGAT
ATATGCCTTACCTGAAATTCCTCAAGATCAAAATGCTGCAGAATCGTGGGAAACCTTAGAAGCGGACTTA
ATTGAACTTAGCCAACTGGTCACTGACTTCTCTCTCCTAGTGAATTCTCAGCAGGAGAAGATTGACAGCA
TTGCAGACCATGTCAACAGTGCTGCTGTGAATGTTGAAGAGGGAACCAAAAACTTAGGGAAGGCTGCAAA
ATACAAGCTGGCAGCTCTGCCTGTGGCAGGTGCACTCATCGGGGGAATGGTAGGGGGTCCTATTGGCCTC
CTTGCAGGCTTCAAAGTGGCAGGAATTGCAGCTGCACTTGGTGGTGGGGTGTTGGGCTTCACAGGTGGAA
AATTGATACAAAGAAAGAAACAGAAAATGATGGAGAAGCTCACTTCCAGCTGTCCAGATCTTCCCAGCCA
AACTGACAAGAAATGCAGTTAAGGATCCCTCGAGCGGCCGCTACGTAAATTCCGCCCCCCCCCCTAACGT
TACTGGCCGAAGCCGCTTGGAATAAGGCCGGTGTGCGTTTGTCTATATGTTATTTTCCACCATATTGCCG
TCTTTTGGCAATGTGAGGGCCCGGAAACCTGGCCCTGTCTTCTTGACGAGCATTCCTAGGGGTCTTTCCC
CTCTCGCCAAAGGAATGCAAGGTCTGTTGAATGTCGTGAAGGAAGCAGTTCCTCTGGAAGCTTCTTGAAG
ACAAACAACGTCTGTAGCGACCCTTTGCAGGCAGCGGAACCCCCCACCTGGCGACAGGTGCCTCTGCGGC
CAAAAGCCACGTGTATAAGATACACCTGCAAAGGCGGCACAACCCCAGTGCCACGTTGTGAGTTGGATAG
TTGTGGAAAGAGTCAAATGGCTCTCCTCAAGCGTATTCAACAAGGGGCTGAAGGATGCCCAGAAGGTACC
CCATTGTATGGGATCTGATCTGGGGCCTCGGTGCACATGCTTTACATGTGTTTAGTCGAGGTTAAAAAAA
CGTCTAGGCCCCCCGAACCACGGGGACGTGGTTTTCCTTTGAAAAACACGATGATAATATGGCCACAACC
ATGACCGAGTACAAGCCCACGGTGCGCCTCGCCACCCGCGACGACGTCCCCCGGGCCGTACGCACCCTCG
CCGCCGCGTTCGCCGACTACCCCGCCACGCGCCACACCGTCGACCCGGACCGCCACATCGAGCGGGTCAC
CGAGCTGCAAGAACTCTTCCTCACGCGCGTCGGGCTCGACATCGGCAAGGTGTGGGTCGCGGACGACGGC
GCCGCGGTGGCGGTCTGGACCACGCCGGAGAGCGTCGAAGCGGGGGCGGTGTTCGCCGAGATCGGCCCGC
GCATGGCCGAGTTGAGCGGTTCCCGGCTGGCCGCGCAGCAACAGATGGAAGGCCTCCTGGCGCCGCACCG
GCCCAAGGAGCCCGCGTGGTTCCTGGCCACCGTCGGCGTCTCGCCCGACCACCAGGGCAAGGGTCTGGGC
AGCGCCGTCGTGCTCCCCGGAGTGGAGGCGGCCGAGCGCGCCGGGGTGCCCGCCTTCCTGGAGACCTCCG
CGCCCCGCAACCTCCCCTTCTACGAGCGGCTCGGCTTCACCGTCACCGCCGACGTCGAGGTGCCCGAAGG
ACCGCGCACCTGGTGCATGACCCGCAAGCCCGGTGCCTGACGCCCGCCCCACGACCCGCAGCGCCCGACC
GAAAGGAGCGCACGACCCCATGGCTCGACGATAAAATAAAAGATTTTATTTAGTCTCCAGAAAAAGGGGG
GAATGAAAGACCCCACCTGTAGGTTTGGCAAGCTAGCTTAAGTAACGCCATTTTGCAAGGCATGGAAAAA
TACATAACTGAGAATAGAGAAGTTCAGATCAAGGTCAGGAACAGATGGAACAGCTGAATATGGGCCAAAC
AGGATATCTGTGGTAAGCAGTTCCTGCCCCGGCTCAGGGCCAAGAACAGATGGAACAGCTGAATATGGGC
CAAACAGGATATCTGTGGTAAGCAGTTCCTGCCCCGGCTCAGGGCCAAGAACAGATGGTCCCCAGATGCG
GTCCAGCCCTCAGCAGTTTCTAGAGAACCATCAGATGTTTCCAGGGTGCCCCAAGGACCTGAAATGACCC
TGTGCCTTATTTGAACTAACCAATCAGTTCGCTTCTCGCTTCTGTTCGCGCGCTTCTGCTCCCCGAGCTC
AATAAAAGAGCCCACAACCCCTCACTCGGGGCGCCAGTCCTCCGATTGACTGAGTCGCCCGGGTACCCGT
GTATCCAATAAACCCTCTTGCAGTTGCATCCGACTTGTGGTCTCGCTGTTCCTTGGGAGGGTCTCCTCTG
AGTGATTGACTACCCGTCAGCGGGGGTCTTTCACATGCAGCATGTATCAAAATTAATTTGGTTTTTTTTC
TTAAGTATTTACATTAAATGGCCATAGTTGCATTAATGAATCGGCCAACGCGCGGGGAGAGGCGGTTTGC
GTATTGGGCGCTCTTCCGCTTCCTCGCTCACTGACTCGCTGCGCTCGGTCGTTCGGCTGCGGCGAGCGGT
ATCAGCTCACTCAAAGGCGGTAATACGGTTATCCACAGAATCAGGGGATAACGCAGGAAAGAACATGTGA
GCAAAAGGCCAGCAAAAGGCCAGGAACCGTAAAAAGGCCGCGTTGCTGGCGTTTTTCCATAGGCTCCGCC
CCCCTGACGAGCATCACAAAAATCGACGCTCAAGTCAGAGGTGGCGAAACCCGACAGGACTATAAAGATA
CCAGGCGTTTCCCCCTGGAAGCTCCCTCGTGCGCTCTCCTGTTCCGACCCTGCCGCTTACCGGATACCTG
TCCGCCTTTCTCCCTTCGGGAAGCGTGGCGCTTTCTCATAGCTCACGCTGTAGGTATCTCAGTTCGGTGT
AGGTCGTTCGCTCCAAGCTGGGCTGTGTGCACGAACCCCCCGTTCAGCCCGACCGCTGCGCCTTATCCGG
TAACTATCGTCTTGAGTCCAACCCGGTAAGACACGACTTATCGCCACTGGCAGCAGCCACTGGTAACAGG
ATTAGCAGAGCGAGGTATGTAGGCGGTGCTACAGAGTTCTTGAAGTGGTGGCCTAACTACGGCTACACTA
GAAGAACAGTATTTGGTATCTGCGCTCTGCTGAAGCCAGTTACCTTCGGAAAAAGAGTTGGTAGCTCTTG
ATCCGGCAAACAAACCACCGCTGGTAGCGGTGGTTTTTTTGTTTGCAAGCAGCAGATTACGCGCAGAAAA
AAAGGATCTCAAGAAGATCCTTTGATCTTTTCTACGGGGTCTGACGCTCAGTGGAACGAAAACTCACGTT
AAGGGATTTTGGTCATGAGATTATCAAAAAGGATCTTCACCTAGATCCTTTTGCGGCCGGCCGCAAATCA
ATCTAAAGTATATATGAGTAAACTTGGTCTGACAGTTACCAATGCTTAATCAGTGAGGCACCTATCTCAG
CGATCTGTCTATTTCGTTCATCCATAGTTGCCTGACTCCCCGTCGTGTAGATAACTACGATACGGGAGGG
CTTACCATCTGGCCCCAGTGCTGCAATGATACCGCGAGACCCACGCTCACCGGCTCCAGATTTATCAGCA
ATAAACCAGCCAGCCGGAAGGGCCGAGCGCAGAAGTGGTCCTGCAACTTTATCCGCCTCCATCCAGTCTA
TTAATTGTTGCCGGGAAGCTAGAGTAAGTAGTTCGCCAGTTAATAGTTTGCGCAACGTTGTTGCCATTGC
TACAGGCATCGTGGTGTCACGCTCGTCGTTTGGTATGGCTTCATTCAGCTCCGGTTCCCAACGATCAAGG
CGAGTTACATGATCCCCCATGTTGTGCAAAAAAGCGGTTAGCTCCTTCGGTCCTCCGATCGTTGTCAGAA
GTAAGTTGGCCGCAGTGTTATCACTCATGGTTATGGCAGCACTGCATAATTCTCTTACTGTCATGCCATC
CGTAAGATGCTTTTCTGTGACTGGTGAGTACTCAACCAAGTCATTCTGAGAATAGTGTATGCGGCGACCG
AGTTGCTCTTGCCCGGCGTCAACACGGGATAATACCGCGCCACATAGCAGAACTTTAAAAGTGCTCATCA
TTGGAAAACGTTCTTCGGGGCGAAAACTCTCAAGGATCTTACCGCTGTTGAGATCCAGTTCGATGTAACC
CACTCGTGCACCCAACTGATCTTCAGCATCTTTTACTTTCACCAGCGTTTCTGGGTGAGCAAAAACAGGA
AGGCAAAATGCCGCAAAAAAGGGAATAAGGGCGACACGGAAATGTTGAATACTCATACTCTTCCTTTTTC
AATATTATTGAAGCATTTATCAGGGTTATTGTCTCATGAGCGGATACATATTTGAATGTATTTAGAAAAA
TAAACAAATAGGGGTTCCGCGCACATTTCCCCGAAAAGTGCCACCTGACGTCTAAGAAACCATTATTATC
ATGACATTAACCTATAAAAATAGGCGTATCACGAGGCCCTTTCGTCTTCACTCGAGGAGCTTGGCCCATT
GCATACGTTGTATCCATATCATAATATGTACATTTATATTGGCTCATGTCCAACATTACCGCCATGTTGA
CATTGATTATTGACTAGTTATTAATAGTAATCAATTACGGGGTCATTAGTTCATAGCCCATATATGGAGT
TCCGCGTTACATAACTTACGGTAAATGGCCCGCCTGGCTGACCGCCCAACGACCCCCGCCCATTGACGTC
AATAATGACGTATGTTCCCATAGTAACGCCAATAGGGACTTTCCATTGACGTCAATGGGTGGAGTATTTA
CGGTAAACTGCCCACTTGGCAGTACATCAAGTGTATCATATGCCAAGTACGCCCCCTATTGACGTCAATG
ACGGTAAATGGCCCGCCTGGCATTATGCCCAGTACATGACCTTATGGGACTTTCCTACTTGGCAGTACAT
CTACGTATTAGTCATCGCTATTACCATGCTAGAGAACCATCAGATGTTTCCAGGGTGCCCCAAGGACCTG
AAATGACCCTGTGCCTTATTTGAACTAACCAATCAGTTCGCTTCTCGCTTCTGTTCGCGCGCTTCTGCTC
CCCGAGCTCAATAAAAGAGCCCACAACCCCTCACTCGGCGCGCCAGTCCTCCGATTGACTGAGTCGCCCG
GGTACCCGTGTATCCAATAAACCCTCTTGCAGTTGCATCCGACTTGTGGTCTCGCTGTTCCTTGGGAGGG
TCTCCTCTGAGTGATTGACTACCCGTCAGCGGGGGTCTTTCATTTGGGGGCTCGTCCGGGATCGGGAGAC
CCCTGCCCAGGGACCACCGACCCACC
